Addgene plasmid #8340: pGEX-XIAP
Depositing lab: Jon Ashwell. Depositing organization: National Cancer Institute (NCI). Publication: Ubiquitin protein ligase activity of IAPs and their degradation in proteasomes in response to apoptotic stimuli. Yang Y, Fang S, Jensen JP, Weissman AM, Ashwell JD. Science 2000 May 5;288(5467):874-7. 10.1126/science.288.5467.874 PubMed 10797013.
Backbone
  Vector backbone: pGEX
  Backbone manufacturer: amersham
  Backbone size w/o insert (bp): 4900
  Vector type: Bacterial Expression
Growth in bacteria
  Bacterial resistance: Ampicillin, 100 μg/mL
  Growth temperature: 37°C
  Growth strain: DH5alpha
  Copy number: High Copy
Gene/Insert
  Gene/Insert name: XIAP
  Species: H. sapiens (human)
  Insert size (bp): 1500
  Entrez Gene: XIAP (a.k.a. API3, BIRC4, IAP-3, ILP1, MIHA, XLP2, hIAP-3, hIAP3)
  Tag / fusion protein: GST (N terminal on backbone)
  Cloning method: Restriction Enzyme; 5′ cloning site BamH1 (not destroyed); 3′ cloning site NotI (not destroyed)
  Sequencing primers: 5′ GGGCTGGCAAGCCACGTTTGGTGG; 3′ TCCGGGAGCTGCATGTGTCAGAGG
Terms and licenses: Academic/Nonprofit Terms; Industry Terms: Not Available to Industry
How to cite: pGEX-XIAP was a gift from Jon Ashwell (Addgene plasmid # 8340 ; http://n2t.net/addgene:8340 ; RRID:Addgene_8340)
