[The description below was written by a language model from this plasmid's Addgene catalogue record and pLannotate feature annotations shown in this document.]
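Description:
pGEX-XIAP is a bacterial expression plasmid built on a pGEX backbone for producing human XIAP (also known as BIRC4 or API3) in E. coli as a fusion to glutathione S-transferase. The sequenced record is about 6.45 kb, consistent with a roughly 4.9 kb backbone carrying a roughly 1.5 kb insert. The plasmid replicates from a high-copy ColE1/pMB1-type origin and is selected with ampicillin through the β-lactamase gene and its native promoter. Short annotated fragments of rop, bom, lacZα and yciV are remnants of the backbone's lineage and are not functional parts of the design.

Expression is driven by the tac promoter, a strong trp/lac hybrid, followed by a lac operator. The plasmid also carries its own lacI gene, so the lac repressor keeps transcription off until it is induced with IPTG. Downstream lies the Schistosoma japonicum GST coding sequence, followed after a short linker by the XIAP open reading frame, which was cloned between BamHI and NotI sites that both remain intact. The record does not annotate what the linker contains, such as a protease cleavage site. The N-terminal GST tag allows affinity purification of the fusion protein on glutathione resin and its use in pull-down assays.

XIAP is an inhibitor-of-apoptosis protein that directly blocks caspases 3, 7 and 9 and also acts as an E3 ubiquitin ligase. The associated publication concerns the ubiquitin ligase activity of IAPs and their proteasomal degradation in response to apoptotic stimuli. This suggests that the construct was used to supply recombinant GST-XIAP for in vitro biochemical work such as ubiquitination or binding assays, although the record does not state the specific experiments.
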