Features (pLannotate 1.2.2; 17 found; start..end, strand, type, name):
      1..29      +  promoter       tac promoter: strong E. coli promoter; hybrid between the trp and lac UV5 promoters
     37..53      +  protein_bind   lac operator: The lac repressor binds to the lac operator to inhibit transcription in E. coli. This inhibition can be relieved by adding lactose or isopropyl-β-D-thiogalactopyranoside (IPTG). lac repressor encoded by lacI
     76..729     +  CDS            GST26_SCHJA: Experimental evidence at protein level: Swiss-Prot protein existence level 1. GST isoenzymes appear to play a central role in the parasite detoxification system. Other functions are also suspected including a role in increasing the solubility of haematin in the parasite gut. From Schistosoma japonicum (Blood fluke).
    754..2244    +  CDS            XIAP: XIAP_HUMAN - Also known as API3, BIRC4, IAP3. Experimental evidence at protein level: Swiss-Prot protein existence level 1. Multi-functional protein which regulates not only caspases and apoptosis, but also modulates inflammatory signaling and immunity, copper homeostasis, mitogenic kinase signaling, cell proliferation, as well as cell invasion and metastasis. Acts as a direct caspase inhibitor. Directly bind to the active site pocket of CASP3 and CASP7 and obstructs substrate entry. Inactivates CASP9 by keeping it in a monomeric, inactive state. Acts as an E3 ubiquitin-protein ligase regulati
   2287..2326    +  CDS            rop (fragment): Rop protein, which maintains plasmids at low copy number; rop
   2428..2468    +  misc_feature   bom (fragment): basis of mobility region from pBR322
   2573..2677    +  promoter       AmpR promoter: bla
   2678..3538    +  CDS            AmpR: β-lactamase; bla; confers resistance to ampicillin, carbenicillin, and related antibiotics
   3709..4297    +  rep_origin     ori: high-copy-number ColE1/pMB1/pBR322/pUC origin of replication
   4483..4534    -  misc_feature   bom (fragment): basis of mobility region from pBR322
   4541..4618    +  promoter       lacI promoter: lacI
   4619..5701    +  CDS            lacI: lac repressor; lacI; The lac repressor binds to the lac operator to inhibit transcription in E. coli. This inhibition can be relieved by adding lactose or isopropyl-β-D-thiogalactopyranoside (IPTG).
   5714..5735    +  protein_bind   CAP binding site: CAP binding activates transcription in the presence of cAMP. E. coli catabolite activator protein
   5750..5780    +  promoter       lac promoter: promoter for the E. coli lac operon
   5788..5804    +  protein_bind   lac operator: The lac repressor binds to the lac operator to inhibit transcription in E. coli. This inhibition can be relieved by adding lactose or isopropyl-β-D-thiogalactopyranoside (IPTG). lac repressor encoded by lacI
   5824..5997    +  CDS            lacZα: LacZα fragment of β-galactosidase; lacZ fragment
   6261..6377    -  CDS            yciV (fragment): RNAAM_ECOLI - Also known as trpH From Escherichia coli (strain K12).
>Addgene plasmid #8340 | pGEX-XIAP | addgene full sequence | sequence record 325970 | Addgene NGS Result
TTGACAATTAATCATCGGCTCGTATAATGTGTGGAATTGTGAGCGGATAACAATTTCACACAGGAAACAG
TATTCATGTCCCCTATACTAGGTTATTGGAAAATTAAGGGCCTTGTGCAACCCACTCGACTTCTTTTGGA
ATATCTTGAAGAAAAATATGAAGAGCATTTGTATGAGCGCGATGAAGGTGATAAATGGCGAAACAAAAAG
TTTGAATTGGGTTTGGAGTTTCCCAATCTTCCTTATTATATTGATGGTGATGTTAAATTAACACAGTCTA
TGGCCATCATACGTTATATAGCTGACAAGCACAACATGTTGGGTGGTTGTCCAAAAGAGCGTGCAGAGAT
TTCAATGCTTGAAGGAGCGGTTTTGGATATTAGATACGGTGTTTCGAGAATTGCATATAGTAAAGACTTT
GAAACTCTCAAAGTTGATTTTCTTAGCAAGCTACCTGAAATGCTGAAAATGTTCGAAGATCGTTTATGTC
ATAAAACATATTTAAATGGTGATCATGTAACCCATCCTGACTTCATGTTGTATGACGCTCTTGATGTTGT
TTTATACATGGACCCAATGTGCCTGGATGCGTTCCCAAAATTAGTTTGTTTTAAAAAACGTATTGAAGCT
ATCCCACAAATTGATAAGTACTTGAAATCCAGCAAGTATATAGCATGGCCTTTGCAGGGCTGGCAAGCCA
CGTTTGGTGGTGGCGACCATCCTCCAAAATCGGATCTGGTTCCGCGTGGATCCATGACTTTTAACAGTTT
TGAAGGATCTAAAACTTGTGTACCTGCAGACATCAATAAGGAAGAAGAATTTGTAGAAGAGTTTAATAGA
TTAAAAACTTTTGCTAATTTTCCAAGTGGTAGTCCTGTTTCAGCATCAACACTGGCACGAGCAGGGTTTC
TTTATACTGGTGAAGGAGATACCGTGCGGTGCTTTAGTTGTCATGCAGCTGTAGATAGATGGCAATATGG
AGACTCAGCAGTTGGAAGACACAGGAAAGTATCCCCAAATTGCAGATTTATCAACGGCTTTTATCTTGAA
AATAGTGCCACGCAGTCTACAAATTCTGGTATCCAGAATGGTCAGTACAAAGTTGAAAACTATCTGGGAA
GCAGAGATCATTTTGCCTTAGACAGGCCATCTGAGACACATGCAGACTATCTTTTGAGAACTGGGCAGGT
TGTAGATATATCAGACACCATATACCCGAGGAACCCTGCCATGTATAGTGAAGAAGCTAGATTAAAGTCC
TTTCAGAACTGGCCAGACTATGCTCACCTAACCCCAAGAGAGTTAGCAAGTGCTGGACTCTACTACACAG
GTATTGGTGACCAAGTGCAGTGCTTTTGTTGTGGTGGAAAACTGAAAAATTGGGAACCTTGTGATCGTGC
CTGGTCAGAACACAGGCGACACTTTCCTAATTGCTTCTTTGTTTTGGGCCGGAATCTTAATATTCGAAGT
GAATCTGATGCTGTGAGTTCTGATAGGAATTTCCCAAATTCAACAAATCTTCCAAGAAATCCATCCATGG
CAGATTATGAAGCACGGATCTTTACTTTTGGGACATGGATATACTCAGTTAACAAGGAGCAGCTTGCAAG
AGCTGGATTTTATGCTTTAGGTGAAGGTGATAAAGTAAAGTGCTTTCACTGTGGAGGAGGGCTAACTGAT
TGGAAGCCCAGTGAAGACCCTTGGGAACAACATGCTAAATGGTATCCAGGGTGCAAATATCTGTTAGAAC
AGAAGGGACAAGAATATATAAACAATATTCATTTAACTCATTCACTTGAGGAGTGTCTGGTAAGAACTAC
TGAGAAAACACCATCACTAACTAGAAGAATTGATGATACCATCTTCCAAAATCCTATGGTACAAGAAGCT
ATACGAATGGGGTTCAGTTTCAAGGACATTAAGAAAATAATGGAGGAAAAAATTCAGATATCTGGGAGCA
ACTATAAATCACTTGAGGTTCTGGTTGCAGATCTAGTGAATGCTCAGAAAGACAGTATGCCAGATGAGTC
AAGTCAGACTTCATTACAGAAAGAGATTAGTACTGAAGAGCAGCTAAGGCGCCTGCAAGAGGAGAAGCTT
TGCAAAATCTGTATGGATAGAAATATTGCTATCGTTTTTGTTCCTTGTGGACATCTAGTCACTTGTAAAC
AATGTGCTGAAGCAGTTGACAAGTGTCCCATGTGCTACACAGTCATTACTTTCAAGCAAAAAATTTTTAT
GTCTCCCGGGTCGACTCGAGCGGCCGCATCGTGACTGACTGACGATCTGCCTCGCGCGTTTCGGTGATGA
CGGTGAAAACCTCTGACACATGCAGCTCCCGGAGACGGTCACAGCTTGTCTGTAAGCGGATGCCGGGAGC
AGACAAGCCCGTCAGGGCGCGTCAGCGGGTGTTGGCGGGTGTCGGGGCGCAGCCATGACCCAGTCACGTA
GCGATAGCGGAGTGTATAATTCTTGAAGACGAAAGGGCCTCGTGATACGCCTATTTTTATAGGTTAATGT
CATGATAATAATGGTTTCTTAGACGTCAGGTGGCACTTTTCGGGGAAATGTGCGCGGAACCCCTATTTGT
TTATTTTTCTAAATACATTCAAATATGTATCCGCTCATGAGACAATAACCCTGATAAATGCTTCAATAAT
ATTGAAAAAGGAAGAGTATGAGTATTCAACATTTCCGTGTCGCCCTTATTCCCTTTTTTGCGGCATTTTG
CCTTCCTGTTTTTGCTCACCCAGAAACGCTGGTGAAAGTAAAAGATGCTGAAGATCAGTTGGGTGCACGA
GTGGGTTACATCGAACTGGATCTCAACAGCGGTAAGATCCTTGAGAGTTTTCGCCCCGAAGAACGTTTTC
CAATGATGAGCACTTTTAAAGTTCTGCTATGTGGCGCGGTATTATCCCGTGTTGACGCCGGGCAAGAGCA
ACTCGGTCGCCGCATACACTATTCTCAGAATGACTTGGTTGAGTACTCACCAGTCACAGAAAAGCATCTT
ACGGATGGCATGACAGTAAGAGAATTATGCAGTGCTGCCATAACCATGAGTGATAACACTGCGGCCAACT
TACTTCTGACAACGATCGGAGGACCGAAGGAGCTAACCGCTTTTTTGCACAACATGGGGGATCATGTAAC
TCGCCTTGATCGTTGGGAACCGGAGCTGAATGAAGCCATACCAAACGACGAGCGTGACACCACGATGCCT
GCAGCAATGGCAACAACGTTGCGCAAACTATTAACTGGCGAACTACTTACTCTAGCTTCCCGGCAACAAT
TAATAGACTGGATGGAGGCGGATAAAGTTGCAGGACCACTTCTGCGCTCGGCCCTTCCGGCTGGCTGGTT
TATTGCTGATAAATCTGGAGCCGGTGAGCGTGGGTCTCGCGGTATCATTGCAGCACTGGGGCCAGATGGT
AAGCCCTCCCGTATCGTAGTTATCTACACGACGGGGAGTCAGGCAACTATGGATGAACGAAATAGACAGA
TCGCTGAGATAGGTGCCTCACTGATTAAGCATTGGTAACTGTCAGACCAAGTTTACTCATATATACTTTA
GATTGATTTAAAACTTCATTTTTAATTTAAAAGGATCTAGGTGAAGATCCTTTTTGATAATCTCATGACC
AAAATCCCTTAACGTGAGTTTTCGTTCCACTGAGCGTCAGACCCCGTAGAAAAGATCAAAGGATCTTCTT
GAGATCCTTTTTTTCTGCGCGTAATCTGCTGCTTGCAAACAAAAAAACCACCGCTACCAGCGGTGGTTTG
TTTGCCGGATCAAGAGCTACCAACTCTTTTTCCGAAGGTAACTGGCTTCAGCAGAGCGCAGATACCAAAT
ACTGTCCTTCTAGTGTAGCCGTAGTTAGGCCACCACTTCAAGAACTCTGTAGCACCGCCTACATACCTCG
CTCTGCTAATCCTGTTACCAGTGGCTGCTGCCAGTGGCGATAAGTCGTGTCTTACCGGGTTGGACTCAAG
ACGATAGTTACCGGATAAGGCGCAGCGGTCGGGCTGAACGGGGGGTTCGTGCACACAGCCCAGCTTGGAG
CGAACGACCTACACCGAACTGAGATACCTACAGCGTGAGCTATGAGAAAGCGCCACGCTTCCCGAAGGGA
GAAAGGCGGACAGGTATCCGGTAAGCGGCAGGGTCGGAACAGGAGAGCGCACGAGGGAGCTTCCAGGGGG
AAACGCCTGGTATCTTTATAGTCCTGTCGGGTTTCGCCACCTCTGACTTGAGCGTCGATTTTTGTGATGC
TCGTCAGGGGGGCGGAGCCTATGGAAAAACGCCAGCAACGCGGCCTTTTTACGGTTCCTGGCCTTTTGCT
GGCCTTTTGCTCACATGTTCTTTCCTGCGTTATCCCCTGATTCTGTGGATAACCGTATTACCGCCTTTGA
GTGAGCTGATACCGCTCGCCGCAGCCGAACGACCGAGCGCAGCGAGTCAGTGAGCGAGGAAGCGGAAGAG
CGCCTGATGCGGTATTTTCTCCTTACGCATCTGTGCGGTATTTCACACCGCATAAATTCCGACACCATCG
AATGGCGCAAAACCTTTCGCGGTATGGCATGATAGCGCCCGGAAGAGAGTCAATTCAGGGTGGTGAATGT
GAAACCAGTAACGTTATACGATGTCGCAGAGTATGCCGGTGTCTCTTATCAGACCGTTTCCCGCGTGGTG
AACCAGGCCAGCCACGTTTCTGCGAAAACGCGGGAAAAAGTGGAAGCGGCGATGGCGGAGCTGAATTACA
TTCCCAACCGCGTGGCACAACAACTGGCGGGCAAACAGTCGTTGCTGATTGGCGTTGCCACCTCCAGTCT
GGCCCTGCACGCGCCGTCGCAAATTGTCGCGGCGATTAAATCTCGCGCCGATCAACTGGGTGCCAGCGTG
GTGGTGTCGATGGTAGAACGAAGCGGCGTCGAAGCCTGTAAAGCGGCGGTGCACAATCTTCTCGCGCAAC
GCGTCAGTGGGCTGATCATTAACTATCCGCTGGATGACCAGGATGCCATTGCTGTGGAAGCTGCCTGCAC
TAATGTTCCGGCGTTATTTCTTGATGTCTCTGACCAGACACCCATCAACAGTATTATTTTCTCCCATGAA
GACGGTACGCGACTGGGCGTGGAGCATCTGGTCGCATTGGGTCACCAGCAAATCGCGCTGTTAGCGGGCC
CATTAAGTTCTGTCTCGGCGCGTCTGCGTCTGGCTGGCTGGCATAAATATCTCACTCGCAATCAAATTCA
GCCGATAGCGGAACGGGAAGGCGACTGGAGTGCCATGTCCGGTTTTCAACAAACCATGCAAATGCTGAAT
GAGGGCATCGTTCCCACTGCGATGCTGGTTGCCAACGATCAGATGGCGCTGGGCGCAATGCGCGCCATTA
CCGAGTCCGGGCTGCGCGTTGGTGCGGATATCTCGGTAGTGGGATACGACGATACCGAAGACAGCTCATG
TTATATCCCGCCGTTAACCACCATCAAACAGGATTTTCGCCTGCTGGGGCAAACCAGCGTGGACCGCTTG
CTGCAACTCTCTCAGGGCCAGGCGGTGAAGGGCAATCAGCTGTTGCCCGTCTCACTGGTGAAAAGAAAAA
CCACCCTGGCGCCCAATACGCAAACCGCCTCTCCCCGCGCGTTGGCCGATTCATTAATGCAGCTGGCACG
ACAGGTTTCCCGACTGGAAAGCGGGCAGTGAGCGCAACGCAATTAATGTAAGTTAGCTCACTCATTAGGC
ACCCCAGGCTTTACACTTTATGCTTCCGGCTCGTATGTTGTGTGGAATTGTGAGCGGATAACAATTTCAC
ACAGGAAACAGCTATGACCATGATTACGGATTCACTGGCCGTCGTTTTACAACGTCGTGACTGGGAAAAC
CCTGGCGTTACCCAACTTAATCGCCTTGCAGCACATCCCCCTTTCGCCAGCTGGCGTAATAGCGAAGAGG
CCCGCACCGATCGCCCTTCCCAACAGTTGCGCAGCCTGAATGGCGAATGGCGCTTTGCCTGGTTTCCGGC
ACCAGAAGCGGTGCCGGAAAGCTGGCTGGAGTGCGATCTTCCTGAGGCCGATACTGTCGTCGTCCCCTCA
AACTGGCAGATGCACGGTTACGATGCGCCCATCTACACCAACGTGACCTATCCCATTACGGTCAATCCGC
CGTTTGTTCCCACGGAGAATCCGACGGGTTGTTACTCGCTCACATTTAATGTTGATGAAAGCTGGCTACA
GGAAGGCCAGACGCGAATTATTTTTGATGGCGTTGGAATTAGCTTATCGACTGCACGGTGCACCAATGCT
TCTGGCGTCAGGCAGCCATCGGAAGCTGTGGTATGGCTGTGCAGGTCGTAAATCACTGCATAATTCGTGT
CGCTCAAGGCGCACTCCCGTTCTGGATAATGTTTTTTGCGCCGACATCATAACGGTTCTGGCAAATATTC
TGAAATGAGCTG
