>Addgene plasmid #8340 | pGEX-XIAP | addgene partial sequence | sequence record 17063 | 8340 with pGEX5'
TCGGATCTGGTTCCGCGTGGATCCATGACTTTTAACAGTTTTGAAGGATCTAAAACTTGTGTACCTGCAG
ACATCAATAAGGAAGAAGAATTTGTAGAAGAGTTTAATAGATTAAAAACTTTTGCTAATTTTCCAAGTGG
TAGTCCTGTTTCAGCATCAACACTGGCACGAGCAGGGTTTCTTTATACTGGTGAAGGAGATACCGTGCGG
TGCTTTAGTTGTCATGCAGCTGTAGATAGATGGCAATATGGAGACTCAGCAGTTGGAAGACACAGGAAAG
TATCCCCAAATTGCAGATTTATCAACGGCTTTTATCTTGAAAATAGTGCCACGCAGTCTACAAATTCTGG
TATCCAGAATGGTCAGTACAAAGTTGAAAACTATCTGGGAAGCAGAGATCATTTTGCCTTAGACAGGCCA
TCTGAGACACATGCAGACTATCTTTTGAGAACTGGGCAGGTTGTAGATATATCAGACACCATATACCCGA
GGAACCCTGCCATGTATAGTGAAGAAGCTAGATTAAAGTCCTTTCAGAACTGGCCAGACTATGCTCACCT
AACCCCAAGAGAGTTAGCAAGTGCTGGACTCTACTACACAGGTATTGGTGACCAAGTGCAGTGCTTTTGT
TGTGGTGGAAAACTGAAAAATTGGGAACCTTGTGATCGTGCCTGGTCAGAACACAGGCGACACTTTCCTA
TTGCTTTCTTTGTTTAGGCCGAAATCTTATATCGAGTGATCTGATGCTGTGAGTCTGATAGAA
