>Addgene plasmid #8340 | pGEX-XIAP | addgene partial sequence | sequence record 77908 | pGEX3
AACGCGCGAGGCAGATCGTCAGTCAGTCACGATGCGGCCGCTCGAGTCGACCCGGGAGACATAAAAATTT
TTTGCTTGAAAGTAATGACTGTGTAGCACATGGGACACTTGTCAACTGCTTCAGCACATTGTTTACAAGT
GACTAGATGTCCACAAGGAACAAAAACGATAGCAATATTTCTATCCATACAGATTTTGCAAAGCTTCTCC
TCTTGCAGGCGCCTTAGCTGCTCTTCAGTACTAATCTCTTTCTGTAATGAAGTCTGACTTGACTCATCTG
GCATACTGTCTTTCTGAGCATTCACTAGATCTGCAACCAGAACCTCAAGTGATTTATAGTTGCTCCCAGA
TATCTGAATTTTTTCCTCCATTATTTTCTTAATGTCCTTGAAACTGAACCCCATTCGTATAGCTTCTTGT
ACCATAGGATTTTGGAAGATGGTATCATCAATTCTTCTAGTTAGTGATGGTGTTTTCTCAGTAGTTCTTA
CCAGACACTCCTCAAGTGAATGAGTTAAATGAATATTGTTTATATATTCTTGTCCCTTCTGTTCTAACAG
ATA
